Addgene plasmid #213265: GPR146-DuET
Purpose: The DuET construct encodes the named human GPCR engineered with a cleaved hemagglutinin signal peptide, a 5' FLAG and a 3' 1D4 epitope tag optimized for expression in mammalian cells and proteomics studies.
Depositing lab: Thomas Sakmar. Depositing organization: Rockefeller University. Publication: Multiplexed selectivity screening of anti-GPCR antibodies. Dahl L, Kotliar IB, Bendes A, Dodig-Crnkovic T, Fromm S, Elofsson A, Uhlen M, Sakmar TP, Schwenk JM. Sci Adv. 2023 May 3;9(18):eadf9297. doi: 10.1126/sciadv.adf9297. Epub 2023 May 3. PubMed 37134173.
Backbone
  Vector backbone: pcDNA 3.1 (+)
  Vector type: Mammalian Expression
Growth in bacteria
  Bacterial resistance: Ampicillin, 100 μg/mL
  Growth temperature: 37°C
  Growth strain: DH5alpha
  Copy number: High Copy
Gene/Insert
  Gene/Insert name: GPR146 (alt names: G protein-coupled receptor 146; PGR8)
  Species: H. sapiens (human)
  Entrez Gene: GPR146 (a.k.a. PGR8)
  Promoter: CMV, T7
  Tag / fusion protein: FLAG (N terminal on insert); 1D4 (C terminal on insert)
  Cloning method: Gibson Cloning
Terms and licenses: Academic/Nonprofit Terms; Industry Terms: Not Available to Industry
Depositor comments: Class: A, Family: Orphan. Ensembl ID: ENSG00000164849, Uniprot ID: Q96CH1
How to cite: GPR146-DuET was a gift from Thomas Sakmar (Addgene plasmid # 213265 ; http://n2t.net/addgene:213265 ; RRID:Addgene_213265)
