[The description below was written by a language model from this plasmid's Addgene catalogue record and pLannotate feature annotations shown in this document.]
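Description:
GPR146-DuET is a mammalian expression plasmid built on the pcDNA 3.1 (+) backbone that encodes human GPR146 (also called PGR8), a class A orphan G protein-coupled receptor. It is propagated in E. coli as a high-copy plasmid through a ColE1/pUC-type origin and selected with ampicillin via the β-lactamase gene. An f1 origin is also present. For mammalian cells, the backbone carries a neomycin phosphotransferase gene driven by the SV40 enhancer/early promoter and terminated by an SV40 polyadenylation signal, the usual arrangement for G418 selection of stable transfectants. The short annotated fragments (truncated HIV-1 LTR, bom, ble, lacI, and the lac promoter/operator region) appear to be partial backbone matches rather than functional parts of the design.

The receptor coding sequence was inserted by Gibson cloning downstream of the human CMV immediate-early enhancer and promoter and is followed by the bovine growth hormone polyadenylation signal. A T7 promoter lies between the CMV promoter and the insert and could support in vitro transcription. According to the record, the DuET format adds a cleavable hemagglutinin signal peptide, which promotes membrane insertion and is removed during processing, followed by an N-terminal FLAG epitope, and places a 1D4 epitope at the C terminus. The feature table detects the FLAG sequence just upstream of the GPR146 open reading frame, but it does not separately annotate the signal peptide or the 1D4 tag. The two tags allow capture and detection of the full-length receptor from either end, and the construct is intended for receptor expression in mammalian cells and proteomics work. The associated publication describes multiplexed selectivity screening of anti-GPCR antibodies.
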