Features (pLannotate 1.2.2; 21 found; start..end, strand, type, name):
    859..963     -  promoter       AmpR promoter: bla
   1022..1074    -  misc_feature   bom (fragment): basis of mobility region from pBR322
   1229..1608    +  enhancer       CMV enhancer: human cytomegalovirus immediate early enhancer
   1609..1812    +  promoter       CMV promoter: human cytomegalovirus (CMV) immediate early promoter
   1808..1841    +  LTR            5' LTR (truncated) (fragment): truncated 5' long terminal repeat (LTR) from HIV-1
   1857..1875    +  promoter       T7 promoter: promoter for bacteriophage T7 RNA polymerase
   1974..1994    +  CDS            3xFLAG (fragment): three tandem FLAG® epitope tags
   2007..3005    +  CDS            GPR146: GP146_HUMAN - Also known as PGR8. Experimental evidence at transcript level: Swiss-Prot protein existence level 2. Orphan receptor. From Homo sapiens (Human).
   3130..3354    +  polyA_signal   bGH poly(A) signal: bovine growth hormone polyadenylation signal
   3358..3379    +  promoter       SV40 promoter (fragment): SV40 enhancer and early promoter
   3400..3828    +  rep_origin     f1 ori (sequence partly withheld): f1 bacteriophage origin of replication; arrow indicates direction of (+) strand synthesis
   3842..4171    +  promoter       SV40 promoter: SV40 enhancer and early promoter
   4238..5029    +  CDS            neo: KKA2_KLEPN - Also known as kan, nptII. Experimental evidence at protein level: Swiss-Prot protein existence level 1. Resistance to kanamycin, neomycin, paromomycin, ribostamycin, butirosin and gentamicin B. From Klebsiella pneumoniae.
   5053..5211    +  CDS            ble (fragment): BLE_KLEPN - Experimental evidence at protein level: Swiss-Prot protein existence level 1. Binding protein with a strong affinity to the bleomycin family of antibiotics. Binds to CL990; an antimitotic-antibiotic compound. From Klebsiella pneumoniae.
   5206..5327    +  polyA_signal   SV40 poly(A) signal: SV40 polyadenylation signal
   5400..5416    -  protein_bind   lac operator: The lac repressor binds to the lac operator to inhibit transcription in E. coli. This inhibition can be relieved by adding lactose or isopropyl-β-D-thiogalactopyranoside (IPTG). lac repressor encoded by lacI
   5424..5454    -  promoter       lac promoter: promoter for the E. coli lac operon
   5469..5490    -  protein_bind   CAP binding site: CAP binding activates transcription in the presence of cAMP. E. coli catabolite activator protein
   5503..5595    -  CDS            lacI (fragment): lac repressor; lacI; The lac repressor binds to the lac operator to inhibit transcription in E. coli. This inhibition can be relieved by adding lactose or isopropyl-β-D-thiogalactopyranoside (IPTG).
   5778..6366    -  rep_origin     ori: high-copy-number ColE1/pMB1/pBR322/pUC origin of replication
   6537..858     -  CDS            AmpR (across the origin): β-lactamase; bla; confers resistance to ampicillin, carbenicillin, and related antibiotics
>Addgene plasmid #213265 | GPR146-DuET | addgene full sequence | sequence record 430903 | Addgene NGS Result
CCAATGCTTAATCAGTGAGGCACCTATCTCAGCGATCTGTCTATTTCGTTCATCCATAGTTGCCTGACTC
CCCGTCGTGTAGATAACTACGATACGGGAGGGCTTACCATCTGGCCCCAGTGCTGCAATGATACCGCGAG
ACCCACGCTCACCGGCTCCAGATTTATCAGCAATAAACCAGCCAGCCGGAAGGGCCGAGCGCAGAAGTGG
TCCTGCAACTTTATCCGCCTCCATCCAGTCTATTAATTGTTGCCGGGAAGCTAGAGTAAGTAGTTCGCCA
GTTAATAGTTTGCGCAACGTTGTTGCCATTGCTACAGGCATCGTGGTGTCACGCTCGTCGTTTGGTATGG
CTTCATTCAGCTCCGGTTCCCAACGATCAAGGCGAGTTACATGATCCCCCATGTTGTGCAAAAAAGCGGT
TAGCTCCTTCGGTCCTCCGATCGTTGTCAGAAGTAAGTTGGCCGCAGTGTTATCACTCATGGTTATGGCA
GCACTGCATAATTCTCTTACTGTCATGCCATCCGTAAGATGCTTTTCTGTGACTGGTGAGTACTCAACCA
AGTCATTCTGAGAATAGTGTATGCGGCGACCGAGTTGCTCTTGCCCGGCGTCAATACGGGATAATACCGC
GCCACATAGCAGAACTTTAAAAGTGCTCATCATTGGAAAACGTTCTTCGGGGCGAAAACTCTCAAGGATC
TTACCGCTGTTGAGATCCAGTTCGATGTAACCCACTCGTGCACCCAACTGATCTTCAGCATCTTTTACTT
TCACCAGCGTTTCTGGGTGAGCAAAAACAGGAAGGCAAAATGCCGCAAAAAAGGGAATAAGGGCGACACG
GAAATGTTGAATACTCATACTCTTCCTTTTTCAATATTATTGAAGCATTTATCAGGGTTATTGTCTCATG
AGCGGATACATATTTGAATGTATTTAGAAAAATAAACAAATAGGGGTTCCGCGCACATTTCCCCGAAAAG
TGCCACCTGACGTCGACGGATCGGGAGATCTCCCGATCCCCTATGGTGCACTCTCAGTACAATCTGCTCT
GATGCCGCATAGTTAAGCCAGTATCTGCTCCCTGCTTGTGTGTTGGAGGTCGCTGAGTAGTGCGCGAGCA
AAATTTAAGCTACAACAAGGCAAGGCTTGACCGACATTTGCATGAAGAATCTGCTTAGGGTTAGGCGTTT
TGCGCTGCTTCGCGATGTACGGGCCAGATATACGCGTTGACATTGATTATTGACTAGTTATTAATAGTAA
TCAATTACGGGGTCATTAGTTCATAGCCCATATATGGAGTTCCGCGTTACATAACTTACGGTAAATGGCC
CGCCTGGCTGACCGCCCAACGACCCCCGCCCATTGACGTCAATAATGACGTATGTTCCCATAGTAACGCC
AATAGGGACTTTCCATTGACGTCAATGGGTGGAGTATTTACGGTAAACTGCCCACTTGGCAGTACATCAA
GTGTATCATATGCCAAGTACGCCCCCTATTGACGTCAATGACGGTAAATGGCCCGCCTGGCATTATGCCC
AGTACATGACCTTATGGGACTTTCCTACTTGGCAGTACATCTACGTATTAGTCATCGCTATTACCATGGT
GATGCGGTTTTGGCAGTACATCAATGGGCGTGGATAGCGGTTTGACTCACGGGGATTTCCAAGTCTCCAC
CCCATTGACGTCAATGGGAGTTTGTTTTGGCACCAAAATCAACGGGACTTTCCAAAATGTCGTAACAACT
CCGCCCCATTGACGCAAATGGGCGGTAGGCGTGTACGGTGGGAGGTCTATATAAGCAGAGCTCTCTGGCT
AACTAGAGAACCCACTGCTTACTGGCTTATCGAAATTAATACGACTCACTATAGGGAGACCCAAGCTGGC
TAGCGTTTAAACTTAAGCTTAGCGGCCGCGCCACCATGAAGACGATCATCGCCCTGAGCTACATCTTCTG
CCTGGTATTCGCCGACTACAAGGACGATGATGACGCCAGCATCGATATGTGGTCCTGTAGCTGGTTCAAC
GGTACCGGGTTGGTCGAAGAGCTTCCGGCGTGCCAGGACCTGCAGCTGGGACTTAGCCTCCTCAGCCTGC
TGGGTCTGGTGGTCGGTGTGCCTGTGGGCTTGTGCTATAATGCGTTGCTGGTGTTGGCCAACCTGCACTC
AAAGGCTTCTATGACCATGCCTGACGTTTACTTTGTTAATATGGCCGTTGCAGGGCTTGTGTTGAGTGCC
TTGGCACCTGTCCATCTGCTCGGGCCTCCCAGCAGCAGGTGGGCTCTGTGGAGCGTGGGCGGCGAAGTGC
ATGTCGCCCTCCAGATTCCATTTAATGTATCCTCCCTGGTTGCTATGTACAGTACAGCTCTTCTGTCACT
GGATCATTACATTGAGCGGGCTCTCCCAAGAACGTATATGGCATCCGTTTACAACACACGCCACGTATGC
GGTTTTGTGTGGGGGGGAGCGCTGTTGACTTCATTTAGTTCTCTGTTGTTCTACATTTGCAGTCACGTGA
GCACCCGGGCCCTCGAATGTGCTAAAATGCAGAACGCCGAGGCAGCAGATGCTACCCTGGTGTTTATCGG
ATACGTGGTGCCTGCCCTGGCCACCCTGTATGCATTGGTGCTTCTGAGTCGCGTCCGAAGGGAAGACACT
CCGCTTGATAGGGACACTGGACGGCTGGAACCAAGCGCCCACAGGCTGTTGGTCGCGACAGTGTGCACCC
AATTCGGCCTGTGGACACCCCACTACCTGATCTTGCTCGGGCACACCGTGATTATTAGCAGGGGTAAACC
AGTGGACGCTCATTATCTTGGGCTGCTCCATTTCGTAAAAGACTTCTCAAAACTGCTGGCCTTCTCTTCC
AGCTTTGTTACGCCCCTCCTGTACAGGTACATGAATCAATCTTTTCCATCAAAGCTCCAGAGGCTTATGA
AAAAGTTGCCCTGCGGCGATCGGCATTGTAGTCCTGACCACATGGGTGTGCAGCAGGTCTTGGCCATCGA
TACCGGTGGACGCACCGGTGAATTCGATGAGGCCAGCACCACCGTGTCTAAGACCGAGACTTCTCAGGTG
GCCCCTGCCTAATCTAGAGGGCCCGTTTAAACCCGCTGATCAGCCTCGACTGTGCCTTCTAGTTGCCAGC
CATCTGTTGTTTGCCCCTCCCCCGTGCCTTCCTTGACCCTGGAAGGTGCCACTCCCACTGTCCTTTCCTA
ATAAAATGAGGAAATTGCATCGCATTGTCTGAGTAGGTGTCATTCTATTCTGGGGGGTGGGGTGGGGCAG
GACAGCAAGGGGGAGGATTGGGAAGACAATAGCAGGCATGCTGGGGATGCGGTGGGCTCTATGGCTTCTG
AGGCGGAAAGAACCAGCTGGGGCTCTAGGGGGTATCCCC
[124 nt withheld, positions 3400-3523]
C
[91 nt withheld, positions 3525-3615]
A
[49 nt withheld, positions 3617-3665]
CCTTTGACGTTGGAGTCCACGTTCTTT
[37 nt withheld, positions 3693-3729]
ACCCTATCTCGGTCTATTCTTTTGATTTATAAGGGATTTTGCCGATTTCGGCCTATTGGTTAAAAAATGA
GCTGATTTAACAAAAATTTAACGCGAATTAATTCTGTGGAATGTGTGTCAGTTAGGGTGTGGAAAGTCCC
CAGGCTCCCCAGCAGGCAGAAGTATGCAAAGCATGCATCTCAATTAGTCAGCAACCAGGTGTGGAAAGTC
CCCAGGCTCCCCAGCAGGCAGAAGTATGCAAAGCATGCATCTCAATTAGTCAGCAACCATAGTCCCGCCC
CTAACTCCGCCCATCCCGCCCCTAACTCCGCCCAGTTCCGCCCATTCTCCGCCCCATGGCTGACTAATTT
TTTTTATTTATGCAGAGGCCGAGGCCGCCTCTGCCTCTGAGCTATTCCAGAAGTAGTGAGGAGGCTTTTT
TGGAGGCCTAGGCTTTTGCAAAAAGCTCCCGGGAGCTTGTATATCCATTTTCGGATCTGATCAAGAGACA
GGATGAGGATCGTTTCGCATGATTGAACAAGATGGATTGCACGCAGGTTCTCCGGCCGCTTGGGTGGAGA
GGCTATTCGGCTATGACTGGGCACAACAGACAATCGGCTGCTCTGATGCCGCCGTGTTCCGGCTGTCAGC
GCAGGGGCGCCCGGTTCTTTTTGTCAAGACCGACCTGTCCGGTGCCCTGAATGAACTGCAGGACGAGGCA
GCGCGGCTATCGTGGCTGGCCACGACGGGCGTTCCTTGCGCAGCTGTGCTCGACGTTGTCACTGAAGCGG
GAAGGGACTGGCTGCTATTGGGCGAAGTGCCGGGGCAGGATCTCCTGTCATCTCACCTTGCTCCTGCCGA
GAAAGTATCCATCATGGCTGATGCAATGCGGCGGCTGCATACGCTTGATCCGGCTACCTGCCCATTCGAC
CACCAAGCGAAACATCGCATCGAGCGAGCACGTACTCGGATGGAAGCCGGTCTTGTCGATCAGGATGATC
TGGACGAAGAGCATCAGGGGCTCGCGCCAGCCGAACTGTTCGCCAGGCTCAAGGCGCGCATGCCCGACGG
CGAGGATCTCGTCGTGACCCATGGCGATGCCTGCTTGCCGAATATCATGGTGGAAAATGGCCGCTTTTCT
GGATTCATCGACTGTGGCCGGCTGGGTGTGGCGGACCGCTATCAGGACATAGCGTTGGCTACCCGTGATA
TTGCTGAAGAGCTTGGCGGCGAATGGGCTGACCGCTTCCTCGTGCTTTACGGTATCGCCGCTCCCGATTC
GCAGCGCATCGCCTTCTATCGCCTTCTTGACGAGTTCTTCTGAGCGGGACTCTGGGGTTCGAAATGACCG
ACCAAGCGACGCCCAACCTGCCATCACGAGATTTCGATTCCACCGCCGCCTTCTATGAAAGGTTGGGCTT
CGGAATCGTTTTCCGGGACGCCGGCTGGATGATCCTCCAGCGCGGGGATCTCATGCTGGAGTTCTTCGCC
CACCCCAACTTGTTTATTGCAGCTTATAATGGTTACAAATAAAGCAATAGCATCACAAATTTCACAAATA
AAGCATTTTTTTCACTGCATTCTAGTTGTGGTTTGTCCAAACTCATCAATGTATCTTATCATGTCTGTAT
ACCGTCGACCTCTAGCTAGAGCTTGGCGTAATCATGGTCATAGCTGTTTCCTGTGTGAAATTGTTATCCG
CTCACAATTCCACACAACATACGAGCCGGAAGCATAAAGTGTAAAGCCTGGGGTGCCTAATGAGTGAGCT
AACTCACATTAATTGCGTTGCGCTCACTGCCCGCTTTCCAGTCGGGAAACCTGTCGTGCCAGCTGCATTA
ATGAATCGGCCAACGCGCGGGGAGAGGCGGTTTGCGTATTGGGCGCTCTTCCGCTTCCTCGCTCACTGAC
TCGCTGCGCTCGGTCGTTCGGCTGCGGCGAGCGGTATCAGCTCACTCAAAGGCGGTAATACGGTTATCCA
CAGAATCAGGGGATAACGCAGGAAAGAACATGTGAGCAAAAGGCCAGCAAAAGGCCAGGAACCGTAAAAA
GGCCGCGTTGCTGGCGTTTTTCCATAGGCTCCGCCCCCCTGACGAGCATCACAAAAATCGACGCTCAAGT
CAGAGGTGGCGAAACCCGACAGGACTATAAAGATACCAGGCGTTTCCCCCTGGAAGCTCCCTCGTGCGCT
CTCCTGTTCCGACCCTGCCGCTTACCGGATACCTGTCCGCCTTTCTCCCTTCGGGAAGCGTGGCGCTTTC
TCATAGCTCACGCTGTAGGTATCTCAGTTCGGTGTAGGTCGTTCGCTCCAAGCTGGGCTGTGTGCACGAA
CCCCCCGTTCAGCCCGACCGCTGCGCCTTATCCGGTAACTATCGTCTTGAGTCCAACCCGGTAAGACACG
ACTTATCGCCACTGGCAGCAGCCACTGGTAACAGGATTAGCAGAGCGAGGTATGTAGGCGGTGCTACAGA
GTTCTTGAAGTGGTGGCCTAACTACGGCTACACTAGAAGAACGGTATTTGGTATCTGCGCTCTGCTGAAG
CCAGTTACCTTCGGAAAAAGAGTTGGTAGCTCTTGATCCGGCAAACAAACCACCGCTGGTAGCGGTGGTT
TTTTTGTTTGCAAGCAGCAGATTACGCGCAGAAAAAAAGGATCTCAAGAAGATCCTTTGATCTTTTCTAC
GGGGTCTGACGCTCAGTGGAACGAAAACTCACGTTAAGGGATTTTGGTCATGAGATTATCAAAAAGGATC
TTCACCTAGATCCTTTTAAATTAAAAATGAAGTTTTAAATCAATCTAAAGTATATATGAGTAAACTTGGT
CTGACAGTTA
